Addgene plasmid #75293: pMAL-c4E
Purpose: (Empty Backbone) Expresses proteins in the cytoplasm as fusions to a high-binding mutant (A313V) maltose-binding protein
Depositing lab: Paul Riggs. Depositing organization: New England Biolabs. Publication: Mutations in maltose-binding protein that alter affinity and solubility properties. Walker IH, Hsieh PC, Riggs PD. Appl Microbiol Biotechnol. 2010 Sep;88(1):187-97. doi: 10.1007/s00253-010-2696-y. Epub 2010 Jun 10. PubMed 20535468.
Backbone
  Vector backbone: pMAL-c4E
  Backbone manufacturer: New England Biolabs
  Backbone size (bp): 6648
  Modifications to backbone: malE A313V
  Vector type: Bacterial Expression
  Promoter: tac
  Tag / fusion protein: maltose-binding protein (N terminal on backbone)
Growth in bacteria
  Bacterial resistance: Ampicillin, 100 μg/mL
  Growth temperature: 37°C
  Growth strain: DH5alpha
  Growth instructions: Any E. coli strain can be used for expression of fusion proteins; NEBExpress, BL21, or BL21(DE3) are good first choices
  Copy number: Low Copy
Gene/Insert
  Cloning method: Restriction Enzyme
  Sequencing primers: 5′ GGTCGTCAGACTGTCGATGAAGCC; 3′ CGCCAGGGTTTTCCCAGTCACGAC
Terms and licenses: Academic/Nonprofit Terms; Industry Terms
Depositor comments: Commercial use requires a license from New England Biolabs
How to cite: pMAL-c4E was a gift from Paul Riggs (Addgene plasmid # 75293 ; http://n2t.net/addgene:75293 ; RRID:Addgene_75293)
