[The description below was written by a language model from this plasmid's Addgene catalogue record and pLannotate feature annotations shown in this document.]
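Description:
pMAL-c4E is a 6,648 bp empty bacterial expression backbone from the New England Biolabs pMAL series, designed to produce a protein of interest in the E. coli cytoplasm as a fusion to the C terminus of maltose-binding protein (MBP). The malE coding sequence lacks its signal peptide, so the fusion stays in the cytosol, and it carries the A313V substitution, described in the record as a high-binding mutant. The plasmid is selected with ampicillin through the bla gene. It replicates from a pBR322/pMB1-type origin accompanied by the bom region and the rop gene, consistent with its listing as low copy. An M13 phage origin is also present, which in principle permits single-stranded DNA production with helper phage.

Expression is driven by the hybrid tac promoter followed by a lac operator. The plasmid supplies its own lac repressor from lacI under the up-mutated lacIq promoter, so transcription is held off until IPTG induction in essentially any E. coli strain. Downstream of malE lies a polylinker for restriction-enzyme cloning, followed by a lacZα fragment, which in this vector family is used for blue/white screening of inserts. The rrnB T1 and T2 terminators then end transcription. The "E" in pMAL vector names conventionally indicates an enterokinase cleavage site between MBP and the insert, but neither the catalogue fields nor the feature table annotates a protease site.

The vector is typically used to improve solubility and yield of recombinant proteins. It also allows one-step affinity purification of the MBP fusion, conventionally on amylose resin. The record notes that commercial use requires a licence from the manufacturer.
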