Features (pLannotate 1.2.2; 19 found; start..end, strand, type, name):
      3..80      +  promoter       lacIq promoter: lacI (mutant); In the lacIq allele, a single base change in the promoter boosts expression of the lacI gene about 10-fold.
     81..1163    +  CDS            lacI: lac repressor; lacI; The lac repressor binds to the lac operator to inhibit transcription in E. coli. This inhibition can be relieved by adding lactose or isopropyl-β-D-thiogalactopyranoside (IPTG).
   1176..1197    +  protein_bind   CAP binding site: CAP binding activates transcription in the presence of cAMP. E. coli catabolite activator protein
   1216..1233    +  promoter       tet promoter (fragment): E. coli promoter for tetracycline efflux protein gene
   1406..1434    +  promoter       tac promoter: strong E. coli promoter; hybrid between the trp and lac UV5 promoters
   1442..1458    +  protein_bind   lac operator: The lac repressor binds to the lac operator to inhibit transcription in E. coli. This inhibition can be relieved by adding lactose or isopropyl-β-D-thiogalactopyranoside (IPTG). lac repressor encoded by lacI
   1528..2628    +  CDS            MBP: maltose binding protein from E. coli; malE (mutated); This version of the gene does not encode a signal sequence, so MBP will remain in the cytosol.
   2704..2730    +  misc_feature   MCS (fragment): pUC18/19 multiple cloning site
   2738..2892    +  CDS            lacZα (fragment): LacZα fragment of β-galactosidase; lacZ fragment
   2985..3100    +  ncRNA          5S rRNA: Accession: RF00001 - 5S ribosomal RNA
   3104..3190    +  terminator     rrnB T1 terminator: Escherichia coli rrnB; transcription terminator T1 from the E. coli rrnB gene
   3282..3309    +  terminator     rrnB T2 terminator: transcription terminator T2 from the E. coli rrnB gene
   3328..3419    +  promoter       AmpR promoter: bla
   3420..4280    +  CDS            AmpR: β-lactamase; bla; confers resistance to ampicillin, carbenicillin, and related antibiotics
   4322..4835    -  rep_origin     M13 ori (sequence partly withheld): M13 bacteriophage origin of replication; arrow indicates direction of (+) strand synthesis
   4946..5534    +  rep_origin     ori: high-copy-number ColE1/pMB1/pBR322/pUC origin of replication
   5720..5862    -  misc_feature   bom: basis of mobility region from pBR322
   5964..6155    -  CDS            rop: Rop protein, which maintains plasmids at low copy number; rop
   6172..6552    +  CDS            YPB1_ECOLX: Protein predicted: Swiss-Prot protein existence level 4. From Escherichia coli.
>Addgene plasmid #75293 | pMAL-c4E | depositor full sequence | sequence record 142410 | pMAL-c4E sequence 6648 bps
CCGACACCATCGAATGGTGCAAAACCTTTCGCGGTATGGCATGATAGCGCCCGGAAGAGAGTCAATTCAG
GGTGGTGAATGTGAAACCAGTAACGTTATACGATGTCGCAGAGTATGCCGGTGTCTCTTATCAGACCGTT
TCCCGCGTGGTGAACCAGGCCAGCCACGTTTCTGCGAAAACGCGGGAAAAAGTGGAAGCGGCGATGGCGG
AGCTGAATTACATTCCCAACCGCGTGGCACAACAACTGGCGGGCAAACAGTCGTTGCTGATTGGCGTTGC
CACCTCCAGTCTGGCCCTGCACGCGCCGTCGCAAATTGTCGCGGCGATTAAATCTCGCGCCGATCAACTG
GGTGCCAGCGTGGTGGTGTCGATGGTAGAACGAAGCGGCGTCGAAGCCTGTAAAGCGGCGGTGCACAATC
TTCTCGCGCAACGCGTCAGTGGGCTGATCATTAACTATCCGCTGGATGACCAGGATGCCATTGCTGTGGA
AGCTGCCTGCACTAATGTTCCGGCGTTATTTCTTGATGTCTCTGACCAGACACCCATCAACAGTATTATT
TTCTCCCATGAAGACGGTACGCGACTGGGCGTGGAGCATCTGGTCGCATTGGGTCACCAGCAAATCGCGC
TGTTAGCGGGCCCATTAAGTTCTGTCTCGGCGCGTCTGCGTCTGGCTGGCTGGCATAAATATCTCACTCG
CAATCAAATTCAGCCGATAGCGGAACGGGAAGGCGACTGGAGTGCCATGTCCGGTTTTCAACAAACCATG
CAAATGCTGAATGAGGGCATCGTTCCCACTGCGATGCTGGTTGCCAACGATCAGATGGCGCTGGGCGCAA
TGCGCGCCATTACCGAGTCCGGGCTGCGCGTTGGTGCGGATATCTCGGTAGTGGGATACGACGATACCGA
AGACAGCTCATGTTATATCCCGCCGTTAACCACCATCAAACAGGATTTTCGCCTGCTGGGGCAAACCAGC
GTGGACCGCTTGCTGCAACTCTCTCAGGGCCAGGCGGTGAAGGGCAATCAGCTGTTGCCCGTCTCACTGG
TGAAAAGAAAAACCACCCTGGCGCCCAATACGCAAACCGCCTCTCCCCGCGCGTTGGCCGATTCATTAAT
GCAGCTGGCACGACAGGTTTCCCGACTGGAAAGCGGGCAGTGAGCGCAACGCAATTAATGTAAGTTAGCT
CACTCATTAGGCACAATTCTCATGTTTGACAGCTTATCATCGACTGCACGGTGCACCAATGCTTCTGGCG
TCAGGCAGCCATCGGAAGCTGTGGTATGGCTGTGCAGGTCGTAAATCACTGCATAATTCGTGTCGCTCAA
GGCGCACTCCCGTTCTGGATAATGTTTTTTGCGCCGACATCATAACGGTTCTGGCAAATATTCTGAAATG
AGCTGTTGACAATTAATCATCGGCTCGTATAATGTGTGGAATTGTGAGCGGATAACAATTTCACACAGGA
AACAGCCAGTCCGTTTAGGTGTTTTCACGAGCACTTCACCAACAAGGACCATAGCATATGAAAATCGAAG
AAGGTAAACTGGTAATCTGGATTAACGGCGATAAAGGCTATAACGGTCTCGCTGAAGTCGGTAAGAAATT
CGAGAAAGATACCGGAATTAAAGTCACCGTTGAGCATCCGGATAAACTGGAAGAGAAATTCCCACAGGTT
GCGGCAACTGGCGATGGCCCTGACATTATCTTCTGGGCACACGACCGCTTTGGTGGCTACGCTCAATCTG
GCCTGTTGGCTGAAATCACCCCGGACAAAGCGTTCCAGGACAAGCTGTATCCGTTTACCTGGGATGCCGT
ACGTTACAACGGCAAGCTGATTGCTTACCCGATCGCTGTTGAAGCGTTATCGCTGATTTATAACAAAGAT
CTGCTGCCGAACCCGCCAAAAACCTGGGAAGAGATCCCGGCGCTGGATAAAGAACTGAAAGCGAAAGGTA
AGAGCGCGCTGATGTTCAACCTGCAAGAACCGTACTTCACCTGGCCGCTGATTGCTGCTGACGGGGGTTA
TGCGTTCAAGTATGAAAACGGCAAGTACGACATTAAAGACGTGGGCGTGGATAACGCTGGCGCGAAAGCG
GGTCTGACCTTCCTGGTTGACCTGATTAAAAACAAACACATGAATGCAGACACCGATTACTCCATCGCAG
AAGCTGCCTTTAATAAAGGCGAAACAGCGATGACCATCAACGGCCCGTGGGCATGGTCCAACATCGACAC
CAGCAAAGTGAATTATGGTGTAACGGTACTGCCGACCTTCAAGGGTCAACCATCCAAACCGTTCGTTGGC
GTGCTGAGCGCAGGTATTAACGCCGCCAGTCCGAACAAAGAGCTGGCAAAAGAGTTCCTCGAAAACTATC
TGCTGACTGATGAAGGTCTGGAAGCGGTTAATAAAGACAAACCGCTGGGTGCCGTAGCGCTGAAGTCTTA
CGAGGAAGAGTTGGTGAAAGATCCGCGGATTGCCGCCACTATGGAAAACGCCCAGAAAGGTGAAATCATG
CCGAACATCCCGCAGATGTCCGCTTTCTGGTATGCCGTGCGTACTGCGGTGATCAACGCCGCCAGCGGTC
GTCAGACTGTCGATGAAGCCCTGAAAGACGCGCAGACTAATTCGAGCTCGAACAACAACAACAATAACAA
TAACAACAACCTCGGGGATGACGATGACAAGGTACCGGAATTCGGATCCTCTAGAGTCGACCTGCAGGCA
AGCTTGGCACTGGCCGTCGTTTTACAACGTCGTGACTGGGAAAACCCTGGCGTTACCCAACTTAATCGCC
TTGCAGCACATCCCCCTTTCGCCAGCTGGCGTAATAGCGAAGAGGCCCGCACCGATCGCCCTTCCCAACA
GTTGCGCAGCCTGAATGGCGAATGGCAGCTTGGCTGTTTTGGCGGATGAGATAAGATTTTCAGCCTGATA
CAGATTAAATCAGAACGCAGAAGCGGTCTGATAAAACAGAATTTGCCTGGCGGCAGTAGCGCGGTGGTCC
CACCTGACCCCATGCCGAACTCAGAAGTGAAACGCCGTAGCGCCGATGGTAGTGTGGGGTCTCCCCATGC
GAGAGTAGGGAACTGCCAGGCATCAAATAAAACGAAAGGCTCAGTCGAAAGACTGGGCCTTTCGTTTTAT
CTGTTGTTTGTCGGTGAACGCTCTCCTGAGTAGGACAAATCCGCCGGGAGCGGATTTGAACGTTGCGAAG
CAACGGCCCGGAGGGTGGCGGGCAGGACGCCCGCCATAAACTGCCAGGCATCAAATTAAGCAGAAGGCCA
TCCTGACGGATGGCCTTTTTGCGTTTCTACAAACTCTTTTGTTTATTTTTCTAAATACATTCAAATATGT
ATCCGCTCATGAGACAATAACCCTGATAAATGCTTCAATAATATTGAAAAAGGAAGAGTATGAGTATTCA
ACATTTCCGTGTCGCCCTTATTCCCTTTTTTGCGGCATTTTGCCTTCCTGTTTTTGCTCACCCAGAAACG
CTGGTGAAAGTAAAAGATGCTGAAGATCAGTTGGGTGCACGAGTGGGTTACATCGAACTGGATCTCAACA
GCGGTAAGATCCTTGAGAGTTTTCGCCCCGAAGAACGTTTCCCAATGATGAGCACTTTTAAAGTTCTGCT
ATGTGGCGCGGTATTATCCCGTGTTGACGCCGGGCAAGAGCAACTCGGTCGCCGCATACACTATTCTCAG
AATGACTTGGTTGAGTACTCACCAGTCACAGAAAAGCATCTTACGGATGGCATGACAGTAAGAGAATTAT
GCAGTGCTGCCATAACCATGAGTGATAACACTGCGGCCAACTTACTTCTGACAACGATCGGAGGACCGAA
GGAGCTAACCGCTTTTTTGCACAACATGGGGGATCATGTAACTCGCCTTGATCGTTGGGAACCGGAGCTG
AATGAAGCCATACCAAACGACGAGCGTGACACCACGATGCCTGTAGCAATGGCAACAACGTTGCGCAAAC
TATTAACTGGCGAACTACTTACTCTAGCTTCCCGGCAACAATTAATAGACTGGATGGAGGCGGATAAAGT
TGCAGGACCACTTCTGCGCTCGGCCCTTCCGGCTGGCTGGTTTATTGCTGATAAATCTGGAGCCGGTGAG
CGTGGGTCTCGCGGTATCATTGCAGCACTGGGGCCAGATGGTAAGCCCTCCCGTATCGTAGTTATCTACA
CGACGGGGAGTCAGGCAACTATGGATGAACGAAATAGACAGATCGCTGAGATAGGTGCCTCACTGATTAA
GCATTGGTAACTGTCAGACCAAGTTTACTCATATATACTTTAGATTGATT
[38 nt withheld, positions 4321-4358]
A
[37 nt withheld, positions 4360-4396]
ATTTTGTTAAAATTCGCGTTAAATTTTTGTTAAATCAGCTCATTTTTTAACCAATAGGCCGAAATCGGCA
AAATCCCTTATAAATCAAAAGAATAGACCGAGATAGGGT
[37 nt withheld, positions 4506-4542]
AAAGAACGTGGACTCCAACGTCAAAGG
[141 nt withheld, positions 4570-4710]
G
[125 nt withheld, positions 4712-4836]
AAAGGATCTAGGTGAAGATCCTTTTTGATAATCTCATGACCAAAATCCCTTAACGTGAGTTTTCGTTCCA
CTGAGCGTCAGACCCCGTAGAAAAGATCAAAGGATCTTCTTGAGATCCTTTTTTTCTGCGCGTAATCTGC
TGCTTGCAAACAAAAAAACCACCGCTACCAGCGGTGGTTTGTTTGCCGGATCAAGAGCTACCAACTCTTT
TTCCGAAGGTAACTGGCTTCAGCAGAGCGCAGATACCAAATACTGTCCTTCTAGTGTAGCCGTAGTTAGG
CCACCACTTCAAGAACTCTGTAGCACCGCCTACATACCTCGCTCTGCTAATCCTGTTACCAGTGGCTGCT
GCCAGTGGCGATAAGTCGTGTCTTACCGGGTTGGACTCAAGACGATAGTTACCGGATAAGGCGCAGCGGT
CGGGCTGAACGGGGGGTTCGTGCACACAGCCCAGCTTGGAGCGAACGACCTACACCGAACTGAGATACCT
ACAGCGTGAGCTATGAGAAAGCGCCACGCTTCCCGAAGGGAGAAAGGCGGACAGGTATCCGGTAAGCGGC
AGGGTCGGAACAGGAGAGCGCACGAGGGAGCTTCCAGGGGGAAACGCCTGGTATCTTTATAGTCCTGTCG
GGTTTCGCCACCTCTGACTTGAGCGTCGATTTTTGTGATGCTCGTCAGGGGGGCGGAGCCTATGGAAAAA
CGCCAGCAACGCGGCCTTTTTACGGTTCCTGGCCTTTTGCTGGCCTTTTGCTCACATGTTCTTTCCTGCG
TTATCCCCTGATTCTGTGGATAACCGTATTACCGCCTTTGAGTGAGCTGATACCGCTCGCCGCAGCCGAA
CGACCGAGCGCAGCGAGTCAGTGAGCGAGGAAGCGGAAGAGCGCCTGATGCGGTATTTTCTCCTTACGCA
TCTGTGCGGTATTTCACACCGCATATATGGTGCACTCTCAGTACAATCTGCTCTGATGCCGCATAGTTAA
GCCAGTATACACTCCGCTATCGCTACGTGACTGGGTCATGGCTGCGCCCCGACACCCGCCAACACCCGCT
GACGCGCCCTGACGGGCTTGTCTGCTCCCGGCATCCGCTTACAGACAAGCTGTGACCGTCTCCGGGAGCT
GCATGTGTCAGAGGTTTTCACCGTCATCACCGAAACGCGCGAGGCAGCTGCGGTAAAGCTCATCAGCGTG
GTCGTGCAGCGATTCACAGATGTCTGCCTGTTCATCCGCGTCCAGCTCGTTGAGTTTCTCCAGAAGCGTT
AATGTCTGGCTTCTGATAAAGCGGGCCATGTTAAGGGCGGTTTTTTCCTGTTTGGTCACTGATGCCTCCG
TGTAAGGGGGATTTCTGTTCATGGGGGTAATGATACCGATGAAACGAGAGAGGATGCTCACGATACGGGT
TACTGATGATGAACATGCCCGGTTACTGGAACGTTGTGAGGGTAAACAACTGGCGGTATGGATGCGGCGG
GACCAGAGAAAAATCACTCAGGGTCAATGCCAGCGCTTCGTTAATACAGATGTAGGTGTTCCACAGGGTA
GCCAGCAGCATCCTGCGATGCAGATCCGGAACATAATGGTGCAGGGCGCTGACTTCCGCGTTTCCAGACT
TTACGAAACACGGAAACCGAAGACCATTCATGTTGTTGCTCAGGTCGCAGACGTTTTGCAGCAGCAGTCG
CTTCACGTTCGCTCGCGTATCGGTGATTCATTCTGCTAACCAGTAAGGCAACCCCGCCAGCCTAGCCGGG
TCCTCAACGACAGGAGCACGATCATGCGCACCCGTGGCCAGGACCCAACGCTGCCCGAAATT
