>Addgene plasmid #75293 | pMAL-c4E | addgene partial sequence | sequence record 153116 | pBEST-R 5'-TCTCATGTTTGACAGCTTATC-3'
GCTTCTGGCGTCAGGCAGCCATCGGAAGCTGTGGTATGGCTGTGCAGGTCGTAAATCACTGCATAATTCG
TGTCGCTCAAGGCGCACTCCCGTTCTGGATAATGTTTTTTGCGCCGACATCATAACGGTTCTGGCAAATA
TTCTGAAATGAGCTGTTGACAATTAATCATCGGCTCGTATAATGTGTGGAATTGTGAGCGGATAACAATT
TCACACAGGAAACAGCCAGTCCGTTTAGGTGTTTTCACGAGCACTTCACCAACAAGGACCATAGCATATG
AAAATCGAAGAAGGTAAACTGGTAATCTGGATTAACGGCGATAAAGGCTATAACGGTCTCGCTGAAGTCG
GTAAGAAATTCGAGAAAGATACCGGAATTAAAGTCACCGTTGAGCATCCGGATAAACTGGAAGAGAAATT
CCCACAGGTTGCGGCAACTGGCGATGGCCCTGACATTATCTTCTGGGCACACGACCGCTTTGGTGGCTAC
GCTCAATCTGGCCTGTTGGCTGAAATCACCCCGGACAAAGCGTTCCAGGACAAGCTGTATCCGTTTACCT
GGGATGCCGTACGTTACAACGGCAAGCTGATTGCTTACCCGATCGCTGTTGAAGCGTTATCGCTGATTTA
TAACAAAGATCTGCTGCCGAACCCGCCAAAAACCTGGGAAGAGATCCCGGCGCTGGATAAAGAACTGAAA
GCGAAAGGTAAGAGCGCGCTGATGTTCAACCTGCAAGAACCGTACTTCACCTGGCCGCTGATTGCTGCTG
ACGGGGGTTATGCGTTCAAGTATGAAAACGGCAAGTACGACATTAAAGACGTGGGCGTGGATAACGCTGG
CGCGAAAGCGGGTCTGACCTTCCTGGTTGACCTGATTAAAAACAAACACATGAATGCAGACACCGATTAC
TCCATCGCAGAAGCTGCCTTTAATAAAGGCGAAACAGCGATGACCATCAACGGCCCGTGGGCATGGTCCA
ACATCGACACCAGCAAAGTGAATTATGGTGTAACGGTACTGCCGACCTTCAAGGG
