>Addgene plasmid #75293 | pMAL-c4E | addgene partial sequence | sequence record 153117 | pCR8_F1 5'-ttgatgcctggcagttccct-3'
CCACACTACCATCGGCGCTACGGCGTTTCACTTCTGAGTTCGGCATGGGGTCAGGTGGGACCACCGCGCT
ACTGCCGCCAGGCAAATTCTGTTTTATCAGACCGCTTCTGCGTTCTGATTTAATCTGTATCAGGCTGAAA
ATCTTATCTCATCCGCCAAAACAGCCAAGCTGCCATTCGCCATTCAGGCTGCGCAACTGTTGGGAAGGGC
GATCGGTGCGGGCCTCTTCGCTATTACGCCAGCTGGCGAAAGGGGGATGTGCTGCAAGGCGATTAAGTTG
GGTAACGCCAGGGTTTTCCCAGTCACGACGTTGTAAAACGACGGCCAGTGCCAAGCTTGCCTGCAGGTCG
ACTCTAGAGGATCCGAATTCCGGTACCTTGTCATCGTCATCCCCGAGGTTGTTGTTATTGTTATTGTTGT
TGTTGTTCGAGCTCGAATTAGTCTGCGCGTCTTTCAGGGCTTCATCGACAGTCTGACGACCGCTGGCGGC
GTTGATCACCGCAGTACGCACGGCATACCAGAAAGCGGACATCTGCGGGATGTTCGGCATGATTTCACCT
TTCTGGGCGTTTTCCATAGTGGCGGCAATCCGCGGATCTTTCACCAACTCTTCCTCGTAAGACTTCAGCG
CTACGGCACCCAGCGGTTTGTCTTTATTAACCGCTTCCAGACCTTCATCAGTCAGCAGATAGTTTTCGAG
GAACTCTTTTGCCAGCTCTTTGTTCGGACTGGCGGCGTTAATACCTGCGCTCAGCACGCCAACGAACGGT
TTGGATGGTTGACCCTTGAAGGTCGGCAGTACCGTTACACCATAATTCACTTTGCTGGTGTCGATGTTGG
ACCATGCCCACGGGCCGTTGATGGTCATCGCTGTTTCGCCTTTATTAAAGGCAGCTTCTGCGATGGAGTA
ATCGGTGTCTGCATTCATGTGTTTGTTTTTAATCAGGTCAACCAGGAAGGTCAGACCCGCTTTCGCGCCA
GCGTTATCCACGCCCACGTCTTTAATGTCGTACTTGCCGTTT
